Addgene plasmid #226478: POC1537
Purpose: pMOLC360_VM_I3 (Chloramphenicol R) containing the insert I3 to be assembled in POC1518 (pMOBK360_VL) using the site-selective methylation protection
Depositing lab: Christopher A. O'Callaghan. Depositing organization: University of Oxford. Publication: UniClo: scarless hierarchical DNA assembly without sequence constraint. Flores-Fernandez CN, Lin D, Robins K, O'Callaghan CA. Nucleic Acids Res. 2025 Jun 20;53(12):gkaf548. doi: 10.1093/nar/gkaf548. PubMed 40548934.
Backbone
  Vector backbone: pMXLC
  Backbone manufacturer: Self-made
  Backbone size w/o insert (bp): 1820
  Total vector size (bp): 2710
  Vector type: Bacterial Expression
Growth in bacteria
  Bacterial resistance: Chloramphenicol, 25 μg/mL
  Growth temperature: 37°C
  Growth strain: DH5alpha
  Copy number: Low Copy
Gene/Insert
  Gene/Insert name: DNA fragment flanked by BsaI sites (alt name: MICA gene fragment modified)
  Species: H. sapiens (human)
  Insert size (bp): 890
Terms and licenses: Academic/Nonprofit Terms; Industry Terms: Not Available to Industry
Depositor comments: The DH10B strain should be used for expression of this plasmid.
How to cite: POC1537 was a gift from Christopher A. O'Callaghan (Addgene plasmid # 226478 ; http://n2t.net/addgene:226478 ; RRID:Addgene_226478)
