[The description below was written by a language model from this plasmid's Addgene catalogue record and pLannotate feature annotations shown in this document.]
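Description:
POC1537 (also designated pMOLC360_VM_I3) is a small 2,710 bp bacterial cloning plasmid built on the self-made 1,820 bp pMXLC backbone. It serves as an insert-donor vector in the UniClo system for scarless hierarchical DNA assembly. It is maintained in E. coli under chloramphenicol selection. The feature table shows the cat promoter driving the chloramphenicol acetyltransferase coding sequence, followed directly by a p15A origin of replication. This origin is consistent with the catalogue's low-copy classification and is compatible with ColE1-type plasmids. The annotation software also flagged short fragments resembling an RSF origin and the pBR322 bom region. These are only partial matches and are probably sequence similarity near the origin rather than functional elements.

The payload is an 890 bp fragment called I3, a modified piece of the human MICA gene flanked by BsaI recognition sites. It is not annotated in the feature table, but it presumably lies in the unannotated region upstream of the resistance cassette. BsaI is a type IIS enzyme that cuts outside its recognition sequence, so it can release a fragment with user-defined overhangs for ordered ligation. According to the record, I3 is meant to be assembled into the recipient vector POC1518 (pMOBK360_VL) using site-selective methylation protection. In that approach, methylation of chosen recognition sites determines which sites the enzyme can cut at a given assembly stage.

Although the plasmid is catalogued as a bacterial expression vector, no promoter, tag or reporter is recorded for the insert. It is therefore best regarded as a fragment carrier and demonstration part for the assembly method rather than an expression construct.
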