Features (pLannotate 1.2.2; 5 found; start..end, strand, type, name):
   1097..1199    +  promoter       cat promoter: promoter of the E. coli cat gene encoding chloramphenicol acetyltransferase
   1200..1856    +  CDS            cat: CAT_ECOLX - Experimental evidence at protein level: Swiss-Prot protein existence level 1. This enzyme is an effector of chloramphenicol resistance in bacteria. From Escherichia coli. This protein is used as a marker in many commonly used cloning vectors, such as pACYC184.
   1885..2430    +  rep_origin     p15A ori: Plasmids containing the medium-copy-number p15A origin of replication can be propagated in E. coli cells that contain a second plasmid with the ColE1 origin.
   2518..2573    +  rep_origin     RSF ori (fragment): Plasmids containing the RSF 1030 origin of replication can be propagated in E. coli cells that contain additional plasmids with compatible origins.
   2672..2693    -  misc_feature   bom (fragment): basis of mobility region from pBR322
>Addgene plasmid #226478 | POC1537 | addgene full sequence | sequence record 463779 | Addgene NGS Result
CACTCTGTGGTGCAGTACCTCTCACGACTTGGTCTCGAACCCTGGACCAGTTCTAAGGGGTGTGATCAGA
CCACACCCAGAGCAGACTGCACAGTTCTGGTCCCACGTCTAGAGGACACTCAGACAAGGAACCCCCATAT
TCCTTAAATGTACCTTGAGCACATGTTCTCAGGGTCTCCTGAGGGCTGTGTCATGGGCTGTGGTCACTCA
TTGTTGGTCTCTGTCAGGAAGTTGCTATAGCCATGTAAACCAAAAAACGTCTGAGACAGGTCTCAGTCAG
TTTAGAAGTTTATTTCACCAAGCTGAAGATGCACCTTGGAAACAGAGACACAAATCATTGTAGCATTTGG
GGGAAACATTCAAACCATAGCAGTTATAAAGGATACAAATGAGCAGCCAGATGAAGAGGTGCACAGTGAG
GCCTGGAAGGGCTCTGAGCACAAGAGCCTCTGTCCCCACGGAGACAAGTGCACACCAACATGCCCAACTA
ATTTTTAAATATTTTGTAGGAATGGGTCTCACTATTCTGCCCAGTCTGGTCTCAAACTCCTGGACTTAAA
CAATGTTCCTACCATTGCCTCCCAAACTGATGGAATTATAAGTGTGAGCCACTGTGCCTGGCCAATCACA
GATCTCCTGATCCTGGCACATTACCAGAATCCTCTTTGGTCATTAACAATTATCCCAGTGCAATCCATAA
ACAGGAGGATATGCAGGTGCATTTTCTGGTGTAAAGAAATATGACTCGGTGGTCCACATGGTTGCAGTAC
CTCCCATTCAAGTTCTTTTGTAACACTCGAGCATTTGCATCTGAGATAAAGCAGGGACCTCTTTTAGAAG
CCTGCTGGGGCCTCCCAATCTAGAAATAAAGAAAAACCTTCAGTCCCTTCAAGAGAAATTCCAGGCACCT
AGCCAGCCCTAAAAAGTAAGTCGAGACCAAGTCGTGAGAGGTACTGCACCACGAAGTGTGCGGCCGCCTT
CAGCGGCCGCACGAATAAATACCTGTGACGGAAGATCACTTCGCAGAATAAATAAATCCTGGTGTCCCTG
TTGATACCGGGAAGCCCTGGGCCAACTTTTGGCGAAAATGAGACGTTGATCGGCACGTAAGAGGTTCCAA
CTTTCACCATAATGAAATAAGATCACTACCGGGCGTATTTTTTGAGTTATCGAGATTTTCAGGAGCTAAG
GAAGCTAAAATGGAGAAAAAAATCACTGGATATACCACCGTTGATATATCCCAATGGCATCGTAAAGAAC
ATTTTGAGGCATTTCAGTCAGTTGCTCAATGTACCTATAACCAGACCGTTCAGCTGGATATTACGGCCTT
TTTAAAGACCGTAAAGAAAAATAAGCACAAGTTTTATCCGGCCTTTATTCACATTCTTGCCCGCCTGATG
AATGCTCATCCGGAGTTCCGTATGGCAATGAAAGACGGTGAGCTGGTGATATGGGATAGTGTTCACCCTT
GTTACACCGTTTTCCATGAGCAAACTGAAACGTTTTCATCGCTCTGGAGTGAATACCACGACGATTTCCG
GCAGTTTCTACACATATATTCGCAAGATGTGGCGTGTTACGGTGAAAACCTGGCCTATTTCCCTAAAGGG
TTTATTGAGAATATGTTTTTCGTCTCAGCCAATCCCTGGGTGAGTTTCACCAGTTTTGATTTAAACGTGG
CCAATATGGACAACTTCTTCGCCCCCGTTTTCACCATGGGCAAATATTATACGCAAGGCGACAAGGTGCT
GATGCCGCTGGCGATTCAGGTTCATCATGCCGTTTGTGATGGCTTCCATGTCGGCAGAATGCTTAATGAA
TTACAACAGTACTGCGATGAGTGGCAGGGCGGGGCGTAAGAGCCTGTTTAATAAGATGATCTTCTTGAGA
TCGTTTTGGTCTGCGCGTAATCTCTTGCTCTGAAAACGAAAAAACCGCCTTGCAGGGCGGTTTTTCGAAG
GTTCTCTGAGCTACCAACTCTTTGAACCGAGGTAACTGGCTTGGAGGAGCGCAGTCACCAAAACTTGTCC
TTTCAGTTTAGCCTTAACCGGCGCATGACTTCAAGACTAACTCCTCTAAATCAATTACCAGTGGCTGCTG
CCAGTGGTGCTTTTGCATGTCTTTCCGGGTTGGACTCAAGACGATAGTTACCGGATAAGGCGCAGCGGTC
GGACTGAACGGGGGGTTCGTGCATACAGTCCAGCTTGGAGCGAACTGCCTACCCGGAACTGAGTGTCAGG
CGTGGAATGAGACAAACGCGGCCATAACAGCGGAATGACACCGGTAAACCGAAAGGCAGGAACAGGAGAG
CGCACGAGGGAGCCGCCAGGGGGAAACGCCTGGTATCTTTATAGTCCTGTCGGGTTTCGCCACCACTGAT
TTGAGCGTCAGATTTCGTGATGCTTGTCAGGGGGGCGGAGCCTATGGAAAAACGGCTTTGCCGCGGCCCT
CTCACTTCCCTGTTAAGTATCTTCCTGGCATCTTCCAGGAAATCTCCGCCCCGTTCGTAAGCCATTTCCG
CTCGCCGCAGTCGAACGACCGAGCGTAGCGAGTCAGTGAGCGAGGAAGCGGAATATATCCTGTATCACAT
ATTCTGCTGACGCACCGGTGCAGCCTTTTTTCTCCTGCCACATGAAGCACTTCACTGACACCCTCATCAG
TGCCAACATAGTAAGCCAGTATACACTCCGCTAGCGCGCAAGCGGCCGCA
